>Addgene plasmid #13917 | mSecPrP-pCB6+ | addgene partial sequence | sequence record 20111 | CMV-F 5'-CGCAAATGGGCGGTAGGCGTG-3'
TCGTTTAGTGACCGTCAGAATTAATTCAGATCTGAATTCGGTACCGCGGCCGCATCGATGATATCAAGCT
TATGGCGAACCTTGGCTACTGGCTGCTGGCCCTCTTTGTGACTATGTGGACTGATGTCGGCCTCTGCAAA
AAGCGGCCAAAGCCTGGAGGGTGGAACACCGGTGGAAGCCGGTATCCCGGGCAGGGAAGCCCTGGAGGCA
ACCGTTACCCACCTCAGGGTGGCACCTGGGGGCAGCCCCACGGTGGTGGCTGGGGACAACCCCATGGGGG
CAGCTGGGGACAACCTCATGGTGGTAGTTGGGGTCAGCCCCATGGCGGTGGATGGGGCCAAGGAGGGGGT
ACCCATAATCAGTGGAACAAGCCCAGCAAACCAAAAACCAACATGAAGCATATGGCAGGGGCTGCGGCAG
CTGGGGCAGTAGTGGGGGGCCTTGGTGGCTACATGCTGGGGAGCGCCATGAGCAGGCCCATGATCCATTT
TGGCAACGACTGGGAGGACCGCTACTACCGTGAAAACATGTACCGCTACCCTAACCAAGTGTACTACAGG
CCAGTGGATCAGTACAGCAACCAGAACAACTTCGTGCACGACTGCGTCAATATCACCATCAAGCAGCACA
CGGTCACCACCACCACCAAGGGGGAGAACTTCACCGAGACCGATGTGAAGATGATGGAGCGCGTGGTGG
