[The description below was written by a language model from this plasmid's Addgene catalogue record.]
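Description:
mSecPrP-pCB6+ is a mammalian expression plasmid built on the pCB6+ backbone (about 7.2 kb without insert) that carries the full-length mouse prion protein coding sequence (Prnp, PrP). It is propagated in E. coli as a low-copy plasmid under ampicillin selection. It also carries a neomycin resistance marker, so transfected mammalian cells can be selected with G418, for example to derive stable lines. The record has no feature table and does not name the promoter. The listed 5′ sequencing primer is a CMV forward primer, which suggests that a CMV promoter lies upstream of the cloning site. The origins of replication and polyadenylation signals are not described.

The PrP open reading frame was inserted by restriction cloning between the HindIII (5′) and BamHI (3′) sites, both of which remain intact. The only recorded modification is the 3F4 epitope. This is a small change that lets the mouse protein be recognised by the 3F4 monoclonal antibody, which does not normally bind mouse PrP. Expressed protein can therefore be told apart from endogenous PrP in mouse-derived cells. The insert is described as full length, so it should retain the native N-terminal signal sequence and C-terminal GPI-anchor signal. The "Sec" in the name probably refers to this secretory-pathway form, although the record does not say so.

The associated publication studies retrograde transport and proteasomal degradation of wild-type PrP and a disease-associated mutant. This fits with use of the construct to express epitope-marked wild-type PrP in cultured mammalian cells for studies of its trafficking, maturation and turnover.
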