Addgene plasmid #13917: mSecPrP-pCB6+
Depositing lab: Susan Lindquist. Depositing organization: Whitehead Institute for Biomedical Research. Publication: Wild-type PrP and a mutant associated with prion disease are subject to retrograde transport and proteasome degradation. Ma J, Lindquist S. Proc Natl Acad Sci U S A 2001 Dec 18;98(26):14955-60. Epub 2001 Dec 11. 10.1073/pnas.011578098 PubMed 11742063.
Backbone
  Vector backbone: pCB6+
  Backbone size w/o insert (bp): 7200
  Vector type: Mammalian Expression
  Selectable markers: Neomycin (select with G418)
Growth in bacteria
  Bacterial resistance: Ampicillin, 100 μg/mL
  Growth temperature: 37°C
  Growth strain: DH5alpha
  Copy number: Low Copy
Gene/Insert
  Gene/Insert name: PrP (alt name: mouse prion protein)
  Species: M. musculus (mouse)
  Mutation: 3F4 epitag
  GenBank ID: NM_011170
  Entrez Gene: Prnp (a.k.a. CD230, PrP, PrP<C>, PrPC, PrPSc, Prn-i, Prn-p, Sinc, prP27-30, prP33-35C)
  Cloning method: Restriction Enzyme; 5′ cloning site HindIII (not destroyed); 3′ cloning site BamHI (not destroyed)
  Sequencing primers: 5′ CMV-F
Terms and licenses: Academic/Nonprofit Terms; Industry Terms: Not Available to Industry
Depositor comments: Full length mouse PrP with 3F4 epitag was cloned into HindIII and BamHI sites of mammalian cell expression vector pCB6+.
How to cite: mSecPrP-pCB6+ was a gift from Susan Lindquist (Addgene plasmid # 13917 ; http://n2t.net/addgene:13917 ; RRID:Addgene_13917)
